>Addgene plasmid #199695 | pKeima-LiveDrop | addgene full sequence | sequence record 419200 | Addgene NGS Result
AAAAAAAATTAGTCAGCCATGGGGCGGAGAATGGGCGGAACTGGGCGGAGTTAGGGGCGGGATGGGCGGA
GTTAGGGGCGGGACTATGGTTGCTGACTAATTGAGATGCATGCTTTGCATACTTCTGCCTGCTGGGGAGC
CTGGGGACTTTCCACACCTGGTTGCTGACTAATTGAGATGCATGCTTTGCATACTTCTGCCTGCTGGGGA
GCCTGGGGACTTTCCACACCCTAACTGACACACATTCCACAGCTGGTTCTTTCCGCCTCAGGACTCTTCC
TTTTTCAATATTATTGAAGCATTTATCAGGGTTATTGTCTCATGAGCGGATACATATTTGAATGTATTTA
GAAAAATAAACAAATAGGGGTTCCGCGCACATTTCCCCGAAAAGTGCCACCTG
[124 nt withheld, positions 404-527]
C
[91 nt withheld, positions 529-619]
A
[49 nt withheld, positions 621-669]
CCTTTGACGTTGGAGTCCACGTTCTTT
[37 nt withheld, positions 697-733]
ACCCTATCTCGGTCTATTCTTTTGATTTATAAGGGATTTTGCCGATTTCGGCCTATTGGTTAAAAAATGA
GCTGATTTAACAAAAATTTAACGCGAATTTTAACAAAATATTAACGCTTACAATTTACGCCTTAAGATAC
ATTGATGAGTTTGGACAAACCACAACTAGAATGCAGTGAAAAAAATGCTTTATTTGTGAAATTTGTGATG
CTATTGCTTTATTTGTAACCATTATAAGCTGCAATAAACAAGTTAACAACAACAATTGCATTCATTTTAT
GTTTCAGGTTCAGGGGGAGGTGTGGGAGGTTTTTTAAAGCAAGTAAAACCTCTACAAATGTGGTATGGCT
GATTATGATCAGTTATCTAGATCCGGTGGATCCCGGGCCCGCGGTACCGTCGACTGCAGAATTCGAAGCT
TTTACCGCTTGAAGGGCCCATCCTTCAAGTATCCCACTGCAGCCGTGCAGACTGTTAACCACACTACACC
AACGAAGCATACCAATACCCGGAGGGGCATCAGGATGACGTAGCGGATGAAGAAGCCGAACACCCAGATG
GAGGTGATTTTCCAGGAAATGAACTCGTAGTGGGTGAAGGGCTCCTTCTTAAAGTTAAACAAGGCGGCCG
CGGAGCCTGCTTTTTTGTACAAACTTGTATACCGGTGCGATCGAGCTCGAGCGCCCAGCAGGGAGTGGCG
GGCGATGGCGATCTCGCACTGCTCCACGCTGGTGTAGTCGCGGTTGTGGCTGGTCACGTCCAGCTTGCGG
TCGATCTCGTGGCGGCCGGGCATCCTCACGGGCTTCTTGGCCTTGTAGGTGCTCTTGAACTCGCACAGGT
AGTGGCCGCCGCCCTCCAGCTTCAGGGCCATGTAGTCGTTGCCGATCAGCATTCCGTCGCGGGCGAACAG
GCGCTCGGTGCTGGGCTCCCAGCCCTGGGTCTTCTTCTGCATCACGGGGCCGTTGGGGGGGAAGTTCTCG
CCGCTGATCTTCACGTTGTAGATGAAGCAGTTGCCCTGGATGCTGCTGTCGTTGCTCACGGTGCACACGG
CGCCGTCCTCGAAGTTCATGCTGCGCTCCCAGGTGTAGCCCTCGGGGAAGCTCTGCTTGAAGTAGTCGGG
GATGTCCTCGGGGTACTTGGTGAAGGGGATGCTGCCGTACTGGAGCTGGGGGCTCAGGATGTCCCAGGCG
AAGGGCAGGGGGCCACCCTTGGTCACGGTCAGCTTCACGGTCTGCTCGCCCTCGTAGGGCTTGCCCTTGC
CGTCGCCCTCCACCTCGAAGTAGTGGCCGTTCACGGTGCCGCTCATGTACACCTTGTAGGTCATCTGCTT
GGCGATCACGCTCACCATGGTGGCGCTAGCGGATCTGACGGTTCACTAAACCAGCTCTGCTTATATAGAC
CTCCCACCGTACACGCCTACCGCCCATTTGCGTCAATGGGGCGGAGTTGTTACGACATTTTGGAAAGTCC
CGTTGATTTTGGTGCCAAAACAAACTCCCATTGACGTCAATGGGGTGGAGACTTGGAAATCCCCGTGAGT
CAAACCGCTATCCACGCCCATTGATGTACTGCCAAAACCGCATCACCATGGTAATAGCGATGACTAATAC
GTAGATGTACTGCCAAGTAGGAAAGTCCCATAAGGTCATGTACTGGGCATAATGCCAGGCGGGCCATTTA
CCGTCATTGACGTCAATAGGGGGCGTACTTGGCATATGATACACTTGATGTACTGCCAAGTGGGCAGTTT
ACCGTAAATACTCCACCCATTGACGTCAATGGAAAGTCCCTATTGGCGTTACTATGGGAACATACGTCAT
TATTGACGTCAATGGGCGGGGGTCGTTGGGCGGTCAGCCAGGCGGGCCATTTACCGTAAGTTATGTAACG
CGGAACTCCATATATGGGCTATGAACTAATGACCCCGTAATTGATTACTATTAATAACTAATGCATGGCG
GTAATACGGTTATCCACAGAATCAGGGGATAACGCAGGAAAGAACATGTGAGCAAAAGGCCAGCAAAAGG
CCAGGAACCGTAAAAAGGCCGCGTTGCTGGCGTTTTTCCATAGGCTCCGCCCCCCTGACGAGCATCACAA
AAATCGACGCTCAAGTCAGAGGTGGCGAAACCCGACAGGACTATAAAGATACCAGGCGTTTCCCCCTGGA
AGCTCCCTCGTGCGCTCTCCTGTTCCGACCCTGCCGCTTACCGGATACCTGTCCGCCTTTCTCCCTTCGG
GAAGCGTGGCGCTTTCTCATAGCTCACGCTGTAGGTATCTCAGTTCGGTGTAGGTCGTTCGCTCCAAGCT
GGGCTGTGTGCACGAACCCCCCGTTCAGCCCGACCGCTGCGCCTTATCCGGTAACTATCGTCTTGAGTCC
AACCCGGTAAGACACGACTTATCGCCACTGGCAGCAGCCACTGGTAACAGGATTAGCAGAGCGAGGTATG
TAGGCGGTGCTACAGAGTTCTTGAAGTGGTGGCCTAACTACGGCTACACTAGAAGAACAGTATTTGGTAT
CTGCGCTCTGCTGAAGCCAGTTACCTTCGGAAAAAGAGTTGGTAGCTCTTGATCCGGCAAACAAACCACC
GCTGGTAGCGGTGGTTTTTTTGTTTGCAAGCAGCAGATTACGCGCAGAAAAAAAGGATCTCAAGAAGATC
CTTTGATCTTTTCTACGGGGTCTGACGCTCAGTGGAACGAAAACTCACGTTAAGGGATTTTGGTCATGAG
ATTATCAAAAAGGATCTTCACCTAGATCCTTTTAAATTAAAAATGAAGTTTTAAATCAATCTAAAGTATA
TATGAGTAACCTGAGGCTATGGCAGGGCCTGCCGCCCCGACGTTGGCTGCGAGCCCTGGGCCTTCACCCG
AACTTGGGGGGTGGGGTGGGGAAAAGGAAGAAACGCGGGCGTATTGGCCCCAATGGGGTCTCGGTGGGGT
ATCGACAGAGTGCCAGCCCTGGGACCGAACCCCGCGTTTATGAACAAACGACCCAACACCGTGCGTTTTA
TTCTGTCTTTTTATTGCCGTCATAGCGCGGGTTCCTTCCGGTATTGTCTCCTTCCGTGTTTCAGTTAGCC
TCCCCCTAGGGTGGGCGAAGAACTCCAGCATGAGATCCCCGCGCTGGAGGATCATCCAGCCGGCGTCCCG
GAAAACGATTCCGAAGCCCAACCTTTCATAGAAGGCGGCGGTGGAATCGAAATCTCGTGATGGCAGGTTG
GGCGTCGCTTGGTCGGTCATTTCGAACCCCAGAGTCCCGCTCAGAAGAACTCGTCAAGAAGGCGATAGAA
GGCGATGCGCTGCGAATCGGGAGCGGCGATACCGTAAAGCACGAGGAAGCGGTCAGCCCATTCGCCGCCA
AGCTCTTCAGCAATATCACGGGTAGCCAACGCTATGTCCTGATAGCGGTCCGCCACACCCAGCCGGCCAC
AGTCGATGAATCCAGAAAAGCGGCCATTTTCCACCATGATATTCGGCAAGCAGGCATCGCCATGGGTCAC
GACGAGATCCTCGCCGTCGGGCATGCTCGCCTTGAGCCTGGCGAACAGTTCGGCTGGCGCGAGCCCCTGA
TGCTCTTCGTCCAGATCATCCTGATCGACAAGACCGGCTTCCATCCGAGTACGTGCTCGCTCGATGCGAT
GTTTCGCTTGGTGGTCGAATGGGCAGGTAGCCGGATCAAGCGTATGCAGCCGCCGCATTGCATCAGCCAT
GATGGATACTTTCTCGGCAGGAGCAAGGTGAGATGACAGGAGATCCTGCCCCGGCACTTCGCCCAATAGC
AGCCAGTCCCTTCCCGCTTCAGTGACAACGTCGAGCACAGCTGCGCAAGGAACGCCCGTCGTGGCCAGCC
ACGATAGCCGCGCTGCCTCGTCTTGCAGTTCATTCAGGGCACCGGACAGGTCGGTCTTGACAAAAAGAAC
CGGGCGCCCCTGCGCTGACAGCCGGAACACGGCGGCATCAGAGCAGCCGATTGTCTGTTGTGCCCAGTCA
TAGCCGAATAGCCTCTCCACCCAAGCGGCCGGAGAACCTGCGTGCAATCCATCTTGTTCAATCATGCGAA
ACGATCCTCATCCTGTCTCTTGATCGATCTTTGCAAAAGCCTAGGCCTCCAAAAAAGCCTCCTCACTACT
TCTGGAATAGCTCAGAGGCCGAGGCGGCCTCGGCCTCTGCATAAAT
Features (pLannotate 1.2.2; 16 found; start..end, strand, type, name):
    273..377     -  promoter       AmpR promoter: bla
    404..832     +  rep_origin     f1 ori (sequence partly withheld): f1 bacteriophage origin of replication; arrow indicates direction of (+) strand synthesis
    866..987     -  polyA_signal   SV40 poly(A) signal: SV40 polyadenylation signal
   1010..1094    -  CDS            large T antigen (fragment): large T antigen from SV40 (simian virus 40)
   1111..1154    -  misc_feature   MCS (fragment): multiple cloning site
   1335..1355    -  RBS            RBS: efficient ribosome binding site from bacteriophage T7 gene 10 (Olins and Rangwala, 1989)
   1367..1391    -  protein_bind   attB1: mutant version of attB; recombination site for the Gateway® BP reaction BP Clonase™
   1416..2081    -  CDS            mKeima: mKeima is a basic (constitutively fluorescent) long stokes shift fluorescent protein published in 2006, derived from Montipora sp. 20. It has high acid sensitivity.
   2116..2319    -  promoter       CMV promoter: human cytomegalovirus (CMV) immediate early promoter
   2320..2623    -  enhancer       CMV enhancer: human cytomegalovirus immediate early enhancer
   2798..3386    -  rep_origin     ori: high-copy-number ColE1/pMB1/pBR322/pUC origin of replication
   3608..3624    +  polyA_signal   bGH poly(A) signal (fragment): bovine growth hormone polyadenylation signal
   3715..3762    -  polyA_signal   HSV TK poly(A) signal: herpes simplex virus thymidine kinase polyadenylation signal (Cole and Stacy, 1985)
   3821..3973    -  CDS            ble (fragment): BLE_KLEPN - Experimental evidence at protein level: Swiss-Prot protein existence level 1. Binding protein with a strong affinity to the bleomycin family of antibiotics. Binds to CL990; an antimitotic-antibiotic compound. From Klebsiella pneumoniae.
   3994..4788    -  CDS            NeoR/KanR: aminoglycoside phosphotransferase from Tn5; aph(3')-II (or nptII); confers resistance to neomycin, kanamycin, and G418 (Geneticin®)
   4823..271     -  promoter       SV40 promoter (across the origin): SV40 enhancer and early promoter
