[The description below was written by a language model from this plasmid's Addgene catalogue record and pLannotate feature annotations shown in this document.]
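Description:
pKeima-LiveDrop is a mammalian expression plasmid built on the Clontech pEGFP-C1 backbone, with a total size of about 4.9 kb. It serves as a fluorescent reporter of lipophagy, the selective autophagy of lipid droplets. It replicates in E. coli from a high-copy ColE1/pUC-type origin and also carries an f1 phage origin. A single Tn5 NeoR/KanR cassette provides both selections. It sits downstream of both a bacterial (bla-type) promoter and the SV40 enhancer/early promoter and is terminated by the HSV TK polyadenylation signal, giving kanamycin resistance in bacteria and G418 resistance in mammalian cells.

The payload is driven by the human CMV immediate-early enhancer and promoter and ends at an SV40 poly(A) signal. The annotated coding sequence immediately downstream of the promoter is mKeima, a long-Stokes-shift, acid-sensitive fluorescent protein. The catalogue lists the insert as a 171 bp fragment of Drosophila melanogaster GPAT4, the "LiveDrop" element, which from the construct's name and purpose is presumably what directs the fusion to lipid droplets. This fragment is not annotated in the feature table but would fit in the unannotated stretch between mKeima and the residual multiple cloning site. That layout places Keima upstream of the GPAT4 fragment, whereas the catalogue describes the tag as C-terminal on the insert, so the two sources differ in how they state the orientation. Small attB1 and T7 gene 10 RBS matches in the same region, like the SV40 large T, ble and bGH poly(A) fragments elsewhere, are short partial hits rather than evident functional parts.

Because Keima's excitation spectrum shifts in acidic environments, delivery of labelled lipid droplets to lysosomes can be read out ratiometrically by imaging or flow cytometry. This makes the plasmid suited to measuring lipid droplet turnover by autophagy in transfected mammalian cells.
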