Addgene plasmid #199695: pKeima-LiveDrop
Purpose: lipophagy reporter system based on the Keima-fluorophore
Depositing lab: Tobias Walther. Depositing organization: Memorial Sloan-Kettering Cancer Center. Publication: The Troyer syndrome protein spartin mediates selective autophagy of lipid droplets. Chung J, Park J, Lai ZW, Lambert TJ, Richards RC, Zhang J, Walther TC, Farese RV Jr. Nat Cell Biol. 2023 Aug;25(8):1101-1110. doi: 10.1038/s41556-023-01178-w. Epub 2023 Jul 13. PubMed 37443287.
Backbone
  Vector backbone: pEGFP-C1
  Backbone manufacturer: Clontech
  Backbone size w/o insert (bp): 4731
  Total vector size (bp): 4909
  Modifications to backbone: +Keima-LiveDrop
  Vector type: Mammalian Expression
  Selectable markers: Neomycin (select with G418)
Growth in bacteria
  Bacterial resistance: Kanamycin, 50 μg/mL
  Growth temperature: 37°C
  Growth strain: DH5alpha
  Copy number: Unknown
Gene/Insert
  Gene/Insert name: GPAT4 (alt name: AGPAT6; LPAATZ; TSARG7; 1-AGPAT 6; LPAAT-zeta)
  Species: D. melanogaster (fly)
  Insert size (bp): 171
  Entrez Gene: Gpat4 (a.k.a. Dmel_CG3209, CG3209, DmGPAT3/4, Dmel\CG3209, GPAT, GPAT4, dGPAT4)
  Promoter: CMV
  Tag / fusion protein: Keima (C terminal on insert)
  Cloning method: Restriction Enzyme; 5′ cloning site NheI, BmtI (unknown if destroyed); 3′ cloning site PspXI, PaeR7I, XhoI (unknown if destroyed)
  Sequencing primers: 5′ GCACAGCTAGCGCCACCATGGTGAGCGTGATCGCC; 3′ GCACACTCGAGCGCCCAGCAGGGAGTGGCGGGCGATG
Terms and licenses: Academic/Nonprofit Terms; Industry Terms: Not Available to Industry
How to cite: pKeima-LiveDrop was a gift from Tobias Walther (Addgene plasmid # 199695 ; http://n2t.net/addgene:199695 ; RRID:Addgene_199695)
